>Addgene plasmid #116476 | pHAGE-PIK3CA-E469delinsDK | addgene full sequence | sequence record 252551 | Addgene NGS Result
TGGAAGGGCTAATTCACTCCCAAAGAAGACAAGATATCCTTGATCTGTGGATCTACCACACACAAGGCTA
CTTCCCTGATTAGCAGAACTACACACCAGGGCCAGGGGTCAGATATCCACTGACCTTTGGATGGTGCTAC
AAGCTAGTACCAGTTGAGCCAGATAAGGTAGAAGAGGCCAATAAAGGAGAGAACACCAGCTTGTTACACC
CTGTGAGCCTGCATGGGATGGATGACCCGGAGAGAGAAGTGTTAGAGTGGAGGTTTGACAGCCGCCTAGC
ATTTCATCACGTGGCCCGAGAGCTGCATCCGGAGTACTTCAAGAACTGCTGATATCGAGCTTGCTACAAG
GGACTTTCCGCTGGGGACTTTCCAGGGAGGCGTGGCCTGGGCGGGACTGGGGAGTGGCGAGCCCTCAGAT
CCTGCATATAAGCAGCTGCTTTTTGCCTGTACTGGGTCTCTCTGGTTAGACCAGATCTGAGCCTGGGAGC
TCTCTGGCTAACTAGGGAACCCACTGCTTAAGCCTCAATAAAGCTTGCCTTGAGTGCTTCAAGTAGTGTG
TGCCCGTCTGTTGTGTGACTCTGGTAACTAGAGATCCCTCAGACCCTTTTAGTCAGTGTGGAAAATCTCT
AGCAGTGGCGCCCGAACAGGGACTTGAAAGCGAAAGGGAAACCAGAGGAGCTCTCTCGACGCAGGACTCG
GCTTGCTGAAGCGCGCACGGCAAGAGGCGAGGGGCGGCGACTGGTGAGTACGCCAAAAATTTTGACTAGC
GGAGGCTAGAAGGAGAGAGATGGGTGCGAGAGCGTCAGTATTAAGCGGGGGAGAATTAGATCGCGATGGG
AAAAAATTCGGTTAAGGCCAGGGGGAAAGAAAAAATATAAATTAAAACATATAGTATGGGCAAGCAGGGA
GCTAGAACGATTCGCAGTTAATCCTGGCCTGTTAGAAACATCAGAAGGCTGTAGACAAATACTGGGACAG
CTACAACCATCCCTTCAGACAGGATCAGAAGAACTTAGATCATTATATAATACAGTAGCAACCCTCTATT
GTGTGCATCAAAGGATAGAGATAAAAGACACCAAGGAAGCTTTAGACAAGATAGAGGAAGAGCAAAACAA
AAGTAAGACCACCGCACAGCAAGCGGCCGGCCGCTGATCTTCAGACCTGGAGGAGGAGATATGAGGGACA
ATTGGAGAAGTGAATTATATAAATATAAAGTAGTAAAAATTGAACCATTAGGAGTAGCACCCACCAAGGC
AAAGAGAAGAGTGGTGCAGAGAGAAAAAAGAGCAGTGGGAATAGGAGCTTTGTTCCTTGGGTTCTTGGGA
GCAGCAGGAAGCACTATGGGCGCAGCGTCAATGACGCTGACGGTACAGGCCAGACAATTATTGTCTGGTA
TAGTGCAGCAGCAGAACAATTTGCTGAGGGCTATTGAGGCGCAACAGCATCTGTTGCAACTCACAGTCTG
GGGCATCAAGCAGCTCCAGGCAAGAATCCTGGCTGTGGAAAGATACCTAAAGGATCAACAGCTCCTGGGG
ATTTGGGGTTGCTCTGGAAAACTCATTTGCACCACTGCTGTGCCTTGGAATGCTAGTTGGAGTAATAAAT
CTCTGGAACAGATTTGGAATCACACGACCTGGATGGAGTGGGACAGAGAAATTAACAATTACACAAGCTT
AATACACTCCTTAATTGAAGAATCGCAAAACCAGCAAGAAAAGAATGAACAAGAATTATTGGAATTAGAT
AAATGGGCAAGTTTGTGGAATTGGTTTAACATAACAAATTGGCTGTGGTATATAAAATTATTCATAATGA
TAGTAGGAGGCTTGGTAGGTTTAAGAATAGTTTTTGCTGTACTTTCTATAGTGAATAGAGTTAGGCAGGG
ATATTCACCATTATCGTTTCAGACCCACCTCCCAACCCCGAGGGGACCCGACAGGCCCGAAGGAATAGAA
GAAGAAGGTGGAGAGAGAGACAGAGACAGATCCATTCGATTAGTGAACGGATCTCGACGGTATCGCCGAA
TTCACAAATGGCAGTATTCATCCACAATTTTAAAAGAAAAGGGGGGATTGGGGGGTACAGTGCAGGGGAA
AGAATAGTAGACATAATAGCAACAGACATACAAACTAAAGAATTACAAAAACAAATTACAAAAATTCAAA
ATTTTCGGGTTTATTACAGGGACAGCAGAGATCCAGTTTGGACTAGTCGTGAGGCTCCGGTGCCCGTCAG
TGGGCAGAGCGCACATCGCCCACAGTCCCCGAGAAGTTGGGGGGAGGGGTCGGCAATTGAACCGGTGCCT
AGAGAAGGTGGCGCGGGGTAAACTGGGAAAGTGATGTCGTGTACTGGCTCCGCCTTTTTCCCGAGGGTGG
GGGAGAACCGTATATAAGTGCAGTAGTCGCCGTGAACGTTCTTTTTCGCAACGGGTTTGCCGCCAGAACA
CAGGTAAGTGCCGTGTGTGGTTCCCGCGGGCCTGGCCTCTTTACGGGTTATGGCCCTTGCGTGCCTTGAA
TTACTTCCACCTGGCTGCAGTACGTGATTCTTGATCCCGAGCTTCGGGTTGGAAGTGGGTGGGAGAGTTC
GAGGCCTTGCGCTTAAGGAGCCCCTTCGCCTCGTGCTTGAGTTGAGGCCTGGCCTGGGCGCTGGGGCCGC
CGCGTGCGAATCTGGTGGCACCTTCGCGCCTGTCTCGCTGCTTTCGATAAGTCTCTAGCCATTTAAAATT
TTTGATGACCTGCTGCGACGCTTTTTTTCTGGCAAGATAGTCTTGTAAATGCGGGCCAAGATCTGCACAC
TGGTATTTCGGTTTTTGGGGCCGCGGGCGGCGACGGGGCCCGTGCGTCCCAGCGCACATGTTCGGCGAGG
CGGGGCCTGCGAGCGCGGCCACCGAGAATCGGACGGGGGTAGTCTCAAGCTGGCCGGCCTGCTCTGGTGC
CTGGCCTCGCGCCGCCGTGTATCGCCCCGCCCTGGGCGGCAAGGCTGGCCCGGTCGGCACCAGTTGCGTG
AGCGGAAAGATGGCCGCTTCCCGGCCCTGCTGCAGGGAGCTCAAAATGGAGGACGCGGCGCTCGGGAGAG
CGGGCGGGTGAGTCACCCACACAAAGGAAAAGGGCCTTTCCGTCCTCAGCCGTCGCTTCATGTGACTCCA
CGGAGTACCGGGCGCCGTCCAGGCACCTCGATTAGTTCTCGAGCTTTTGGAGTACGTCGTCTTTAGGTTG
GGGGGAGGGGTTTTATGCGATGGAGTTTCCCCACACTGAGTGGGTGGAGACTGAAGTTAGGCCAGCTTGG
CACTTGATGTAATTCTCCTTGGAATTTGCCCTTTTTGAGTTTGGATCTTGGTTCATTCTCAAGCCTCAGA
CAGTGGTTCAAAGTTTTTTTCTTCCATTTCAGGTGTCGTGAAGCGGCCCTGCAGATATCAACAAGTTTGT
ACAAAAAAGCAGGCACCATGCCTCCAAGACCATCATCAGGTGAACTGTGGGGCATCCACTTGATGCCCCC
AAGAATCCTAGTAGAATGTTTACTACCAAATGGAATGATAGTGACTTTAGAATGCCTCCGTGAGGCTACA
TTAATAACCATAAAGCATGAACTATTTAAAGAAGCAAGAAAATACCCCCTCCATCAACTTCTTCAAGATG
AATCTTCTTACATTTTCGTAAGTGTTACTCAAGAAGCAGAAAGGGAAGAATTTTTTGATGAAACAAGACG
ACTTTGTGACCTTCGGCTTTTTCAACCCTTTTTAAAAGTAATTGAACCAGTAGGCAACCGTGAAGAAAAG
ATCCTCAATCGAGAAATTGGTTTTGCTATCGGCATGCCAGTGTGTGAATTTGATATGGTTAAAGATCCAG
AAGTACAGGACTTCCGAAGAAATATTCTGAACGTTTGTAAAGAAGCTGTGGATCTTAGGGACCTCAATTC
ACCTCATAGTAGAGCAATGTATGTCTATCCTCCAAATGTAGAATCTTCACCAGAATTGCCAAAGCACATA
TATAATAAATTAGATAAAGGGCAAATAATAGTGGTGATCTGGGTAATAGTTTCTCCAAATAATGACAAGC
AGAAGTATACTCTGAAAATCAACCATGACTGTGTACCAGAACAAGTAATTGCTGAAGCAATCAGGAAAAA
AACTCGAAGTATGTTGCTATCCTCTGAACAACTAAAACTCTGTGTTTTAGAATATCAGGGCAAGTATATT
TTAAAAGTGTGTGGATGTGATGAATACTTCCTAGAAAAATATCCTCTGAGTCAGTATAAGTATATAAGAA
GCTGTATAATGCTTGGGAGGATGCCCAATTTGATGTTGATGGCTAAAGAAAGCCTTTATTCTCAACTGCC
AATGGACTGTTTTACAATGCCATCTTATTCCAGACGCATTTCCACAGCTACACCATATATGAATGGAGAA
ACATCTACAAAATCCCTTTGGGTTATAAATAGTGCACTCAGAATAAAAATTCTTTGTGCAACCTACGTGA
ATGTAAATATTCGAGACATTGATAAGATCTATGTTCGAACAGGTATCTACCATGGAGGAGAACCCTTATG
TGACAATGTGAACACTCAAAGAGTACCTTGTTCCAATCCCAGGTGGAATGAATGGCTGAATTATGATATA
TACATTCCTGATCTTCCTCGTGCTGCTCGACTTTGCCTTTCCATTTGCTCTGTTAAAGGCCGAAAGGGTG
CTAAAGAGGAACACTGTCCATTGGCATGGGGAAATATAAACTTGTTTGATTACACAGACACTCTAGTATC
TGGAAAAATGGCTTTGAATCTTTGGCCAGTACCTCATGGATTAGAAGATTTGCTGAACCCTATTGGTGTT
ACTGGATCAAATCCAAATAAAGATAAAACTCCATGCTTAGAGTTGGAGTTTGACTGGTTCAGCAGTGTGG
TAAAGTTCCCAGATATGTCAGTGATTGAAGAGCATGCCAATTGGTCTGTATCCCGAGAAGCAGGATTTAG
CTATTCCCACGCAGGACTGAGTAACAGACTAGCTAGAGACAATGAATTAAGGGAAAATGACAAAGAACAG
CTCAAAGCAATTTCTACACGAGATCCTCTCTCTGAAATCACTGAGCAGGAGAAAGATTTTCTATGGAGTC
ACAGACACTATTGTGTAACTATCCCCGAAATTCTACCCAAATTGCTTCTGTCTGTTAAATGGAATTCTAG
AGATGAAGTAGCCCAGATGTATTGCTTGGTAAAAGATTGGCCTCCAATCAAACCTGAACAGGCTATGGAA
CTTCTGGACTGTAATTACCCAGATCCTATGGTTCGAGGTTTTGCTGTTCGGTGCTTGGAAAAATATTTAA
CAGATGACAAACTTTCTCAGTATTTAATTCAGCTAGTACAGGTCCTAAAATATGAACAATATTTGGATAA
CTTGCTTGTGAGATTTTTACTGAAGAAAGCATTGACTAATCAAAGGATTGGGCACTTTTTCTTTTGGCAT
TTAAAATCTGAGATGCACAATAAAACAGTTAGCCAGAGGTTTGGCCTGCTTTTGGAGTCCTATTGTCGTG
CATGTGGGATGTATTTGAAGCACCTGAATAGGCAAGTCGAGGCAATGGAAAAGCTCATTAACTTAACTGA
CATTCTCAAACAGGAGAAGAAGGATGAAACACAAAAGGTACAGATGAAGTTTTTAGTTGAGCAAATGAGG
CGACCAGATTTCATGGATGCTCTACAGGGCTTTCTGTCTCCTCTAAACCCTGCTCATCAACTAGGAAACC
TCAGGCTTGAAGAGTGTCGAATTATGTCCTCTGCAAAAAGGCCACTGTGGTTGAATTGGGAGAACCCAGA
CATCATGTCAGAGTTACTGTTTCAGAACAATGAGATCATCTTTAAAAATGGGGATGATTTACGGCAAGAT
ATGCTAACACTTCAAATTATTCGTATTATGGAAAATATCTGGCAAAATCAAGGTCTTGATCTTCGAATGT
TACCTTATGGTTGTCTGTCAATCGGTGACTGTGTGGGACTTATTGAGGTGGTGCGAAATTCTCACACTAT
TATGCAAATTCAGTGCAAAGGCGGCTTGAAAGGTGCACTGCAGTTCAACAGCCACACACTACATCAGTGG
CTCAAAGACAAGAACAAAGGAGAAATATATGATGCAGCCATTGACCTGTTTACACGTTCATGTGCTGGAT
ACTGTGTAGCTACCTTCATTTTGGGAATTGGAGATCGTCACAATAGTAACATCATGGTGAAAGACGATGG
ACAACTGTTTCATATAGATTTTGGACACTTTTTGGATCACAAGAAGAAAAAATTTGGTTATAAACGAGAA
CGTGTGCCATTTGTTTTGACACAGGATTTCTTAATAGTGATTAGTAAAGGAGCCCAAGAATGCACAAAGA
CAAGAGAATTTGAGAGGTTTCAGGAGATGTGTTACAAGGCTTATCTAGCTATTCGACAGCATGCCAATCT
CTTCATAAATCTTTTCTCAATGATGCTTGGCTCTGGAATGCCAGAACTACAATCTTTTGATGACATTGCA
TACATTCGAAAGACCCTAGCCTTAGATAAAACTGAGCAAGAGGCTTTGGAGTATTTCATGAAACAAATGA
ATGATGCACATCATGGTGGCTGGACAACAAAAATGGATTGGATCTTCCACACAATTAAACAGCATGCATT
GAACTAGAACCCAGCTTTCTTGTACAAAGTGGTGATATCCAATTAACCCTCACTAAAGGGTTAGTTATGA
TGAATATTGTGTACCCTATAGTGAGTCGTATTACCACCCAACTTTTCTATACAAAGTGGTTGATATCCAG
CACAGTGGCGGCCGCTCGAGTCTAGAGGGCCCGCGGTTCGAAGGTAAGCCTATCCCTAACCCTCTCCTCG
GTCTCGATTCTACGCGTACCGGTTAGTAATGAGATCCCTCCCCCCCCCCTAACGTTACTGGCCGAAGCCG
CTTGGAATAAGGCCGGTGTGCGTTTGTCTATATGTTATTTTCCACCATATTGCCGTCTTTTGGCAATGTG
AGGGCCCGGAAACCTGGCCCTGTCTTCTTGACGAGCATTCCTAGGGGTCTTTCCCCTCTCGCCAAAGGAA
TGCAAGGTCTGTTGAATGTCGTGAAGGAAGCAGTTCCTCTGGAAGCTTCTTGAAGACAAACAACGTCTGT
AGCGACCCTTTGCAGGCAGCGGAACCCCCCACCTGGCGACAGGTGCCTCTGCGGCCAAAAGCCACGTGTA
TAAGATACACCTGCAAAGGCGGCACAACCCCAGTGCCACGTTGTGAGTTGGATAGTTGTGGAAAGAGTCA
AATGGCTCTCCTCAAGCGTATTCAACAAGGGGCTGAAGGATGCCCAGAAGGTACCCCATTGTATGGGATC
TGATCTGGGGCCTCGGTGCACATGCTTTACATGTGTTTAGTCGAGGTTAAAAAAACGTCTAGGCCCCCCG
AACCACGGGGACGTGGTTTTCCTTTGAAAAACACGATGATAATATGGCCACACATATGACCGAGTACAAG
CCCACGGTGCGCCTCGCCACCCGCGACGACGTCCCCAGGGCCGTACGCACCCTCGCCGCCGCGTTCGCCG
ACTACCCCGCCACGCGCCACACCGTCGATCCGGACCGCCACATCGAGCGGGTCACCGAGCTGCAAGAACT
CTTCCTCACGCGCGTCGGGCTCGACATCGGCAAGGTGTGGGTCGCGGACGACGGCGCCGCGGTGGCGGTC
TGGACCACGCCGGAGAGCGTCGAAGCGGGGGCGGTGTTCGCCGAGATCGGCCCGCGCATGGCCGAGTTGA
GCGGTTCCCGGCTGGCCGCGCAGCAACAGATGGAAGGCCTCCTGGCGCCGCACCGGCCCAAGGAGCCCGC
GTGGTTCCTGGCCACCGTCGGCGTCTCGCCCGACCACCAGGGCAAGGGTCTGGGCAGCGCCGTCGTGCTC
CCCGGAGTGGAGGCGGCCGAGCGCGCCGGGGTGCCCGCCTTCCTGGAGACCTCCGCGCCCCGCAACCTCC
CCTTCTACGAGCGGCTCGGCTTCACCGTCACCGCCGACGTCGAGGTGCCCGAAGGACCGCGCACCTGGTG
CATGACCCGCAAGCCCGGTGCCTAAATCGATAGATCCTAATCAACCTCTGGATTACAAAATTTGTGAAAG
ATTGACTGGTATTCTTAACTATGTTGCTCCTTTTACGCTATGTGGATACGCTGCTTTAATGCCTTTGTAT
CATGCTATTGCTTCCCGTATGGCTTTCATTTTCTCCTCCTTGTATAAATCCTGGTTGCTGTCTCTTTATG
AGGAGTTGTGGCCCGTTGTCAGGCAACGTGGCGTGGTGTGCACTGTGTTTGCTGACGCAACCCCCACTGG
TTGGGGCATTGCCACCACCTGTCAGCTCCTTTCCGGGACTTTCGCTTTCCCCCTCCCTATTGCCACGGCG
GAACTCATCGCCGCCTGCCTTGCCCGCTGCTGGACAGGGGCTCGGCTGTTGGGCACTGACAATTCCGTGG
TGTTGTCGGGGAAATCATCGTCCTTTCCTTGGCTGCTCGCCTGTGTTGCCACCTGGATTCTGCGCGGGAC
GTCCTTCTGCTACGTCCCTTCGGCCCTCAATCCAGCGGACCTTCCTTCCCGCGGCCTGCTGCCGGCTCTG
CGGCCTCTTCCGCGTCTTCGCCTTCGCCCTCAGACGAGTCGGATCTCCCTTTGGGCCGCCTCCCCGCCTG
AGATCCTTTAAGACCAATGACTTACAAGGCAGCTGTAGATCTTAGCCACTTTTTAAAAGAAAAGGGGGGA
CTGGAAGGGCTAATTCACTCCCAACGAAGACAAGATCTGCTTTTTGCTTGTACTGGGTCTCTCTGGTTAG
ACCAGATCTGAGCCTGGGAGCTCTCTGGCTAACTAGGGAACCCACTGCTTAAGCCTCAATAAAGCTTGCC
TTGAGTGCTTCAAGTAGTGTGTGCCCGTCTGTTGTGTGACTCTGGTAACTAGAGATCCCTCAGACCCTTT
TAGTCAGTGTGGAAAATCTCTAGCAGTAGTAGTTCATGTCATCTTATTATTCAGTATTTATAACTTGCAA
AGAAATGAATATCAGAGAGTGAGAGGCCCGGGTTAATTAAGGAAAGGGCTAGATCATTCTTGAAGACGAA
AGGGCCTCGTGATACGCCTATTTTTATAGGTTAATGTCATGATAATAATGGTTTCTTAGACGTCAGGTGG
CACTTTTCGGGGAAATGTGCGCGGAACCCCTATTTGTTTATTTTTCTAAATACATTCAAATATGTATCCG
CTCATGAGACAATAACCCTGATAAATGCTTCAATAATATTGAAAAAGGAAGAGTATGAGTATTCAACATT
TCCGTGTCGCCCTTATTCCCTTTTTTGCGGCATTTTGCCTTCCTGTTTTTGCTCACCCAGAAACGCTGGT
GAAAGTAAAAGATGCTGAAGATCAGTTGGGTGCACGAGTGGGTTACATCGAACTGGATCTCAACAGCGGT
AAGATCCTTGAGAGTTTTCGCCCCGAAGAACGTTTTCCAATGATGAGCACTTTTAAAGTTCTGCTATGTG
GCGCGGTATTATCCCGTGTTGACGCCGGGCAAGAGCAACTCGGTCGCCGCATACACTATTCTCAGAATGA
CTTGGTTGAGTACTCACCAGTCACAGAAAAGCATCTTACGGATGGCATGACAGTAAGAGAATTATGCAGT
GCTGCCATAACCATGAGTGATAACACTGCGGCCAACTTACTTCTGACAACGATCGGAGGACCGAAGGAGC
TAACCGCTTTTTTGCACAACATGGGGGATCATGTAACTCGCCTTGATCGTTGGGAACCGGAGCTGAATGA
AGCCATACCAAACGACGAGCGTGACACCACGATGCCTGTAGCAATGGCAACAACGTTGCGCAAACTATTA
ACTGGCGAACTACTTACTCTAGCTTCCCGGCAACAATTAATAGACTGGATGGAGGCGGATAAAGTTGCAG
GACCACTTCTGCGCTCGGCCCTTCCGGCTGGCTGGTTTATTGCTGATAAATCTGGAGCCGGTGAGCGTGG
GTCTCGCGGTATCATTGCAGCACTGGGGCCAGATGGTAAGCCCTCCCGTATCGTAGTTATCTACACGACG
GGGAGTCAGGCAACTATGGATGAACGAAATAGACAGATCGCTGAGATAGGTGCCTCACTGATTAAGCATT
GGTAACTGTCAGACCAAGTTTACTCATATATACTTTAGATTGATTTAAAACTTCATTTTTAATTTAAAAG
GATCTAGGTGAAGATCCTTTTTGATAATCTCATGACCAAAATCCCTTAACGTGAGTTTTCGTTCCACTGA
GCGTCAGACCCCGTAGAAAAGATCAAAGGATCTTCTTGAGATCCTTTTTTTCTGCGCGTAATCTGCTGCT
TGCAAACAAAAAAACCACCGCTACCAGCGGTGGTTTGTTTGCCGGATCAAGAGCTACCAACTCTTTTTCC
GAAGGTAACTGGCTTCAGCAGAGCGCAGATACCAAATACTGTTCTTCTAGTGTAGCCGTAGTTAGGCCAC
CACTTCAAGAACTCTGTAGCACCGCCTACATACCTCGCTCTGCTAATCCTGTTACCAGTGGCTGCTGCCA
GTGGCGATAAGTCGTGTCTTACCGGGTTGGACTCAAGACGATAGTTACCGGATAAGGCGCAGCGGTCGGG
CTGAACGGGGGGTTCGTGCACACAGCCCAGCTTGGAGCGAACGACCTACACCGAACTGAGATACCTACAG
CGTGAGCTATGAGAAAGCGCCACGCTTCCCGAAGGGAGAAAGGCGGACAGGTATCCGGTAAGCGGCAGGG
TCGGAACAGGAGAGCGCACGAGGGAGCTTCCAGGGGGAAACGCCTGGTATCTTTATAGTCCTGTCGGGTT
TCGCCACCTCTGACTTGAGCGTCGATTTTTGTGATGCTCGTCAGGGGGGCGGAGCCTATGGAAAAACGCC
AGCAACGCGGCCTTTTTACGGTTCCTGGCCTTTTGCTGGCCTTTTGCTCACATGTTCTTTCCTGCGTTAT
CCCCTGATTCTGTGGATAACCGTATTACCGCCTTTGAGTGAGCTGATACCGCTCGCCGCAGCCGAACGAC
CGAGCGCAGCGAGTCAGTGAGCGAGGAAGCGGAAGAGCGCCCAATACGCAAACCGCCTCTCCCCGCGCGT
TGGCCGATTCATTAATGCAGCAAGCTCATGGCTGACTAATTTTTTTTATTTATGCAGAGGCCGAGGCCGC
CTCGGCCTCTGAGCTATTCCAGAAGTAGTGAGGAGGCTTTTTTGGAGGCCTAGGCTTTTGCAAAAAGCTC
CCCGTGGCACGACAGGTTTCCCGACTGGAAAGCGGGCAGTGAGCGCAACGCAATTAATGTGAGTTAGCTC
ACTCATTAGGCACCCCAGGCTTTACACTTTATGCTTCCGGCTCGTATGTTGTGTGGAATTGTGAGCGGAT
AACAATTTCACACAGGAAACAGCTATGACATGATTACGAATTTCACAAATAAAGCATTTTTTTCACTGCA
TTCTAGTTGTGGTTTGTCCAAACTCATCAATGTATCTTATCATGTCTGGATCAACTGGATAACTCAAGCT
AACCAAAATCATCCCAAACTTCCCACCCCATACCCTATTACCACTGCCAATTACCTGTGGTTTCATTTAC
TCTAAACCTGTGATTCCTCTGAATTATTTTCATTTTAAAGAAATTGTATTTGTTAAATATGTACTACAAA
CTTAGTAGT
Features (pLannotate 1.2.2; 30 found; start..end, strand, type, name):
    377..634     +  LTR            5' LTR (truncated): truncated 5' long terminal repeat (LTR) from HIV-1
    681..806     +  misc_feature   HIV-1 Ψ: packaging signal of human immunodeficiency virus type 1
    790..1128    +  CDS            HIV-1 gag (fragment): gag protein from human immunodeficiency virus 1; gag
   1303..1536    +  misc_feature   RRE: The Rev response element (RRE) of HIV-1 allows for Rev-dependent mRNA export from the nucleus to the cytoplasm.
   1913..2013    +  CDS            Rev (fragment): human immunodeficiency virus 1 (HIV-1) Rev protein; rev; enhances nuclear export of unspliced and incompletely spliced viral mRNAs
   2058..2175    +  misc_feature   cPPT/CTS: central polypurine tract and central termination sequence of HIV-1
   2223..3401    +  promoter       EF-1α promoter: strong constitutive promoter for human elongation factor EF-1α
   3422..3442    +  protein_bind   attB1: mutant version of attB; core recombination site for the Gateway® BP reaction BP Clonase™
   3448..6654    +  CDS            PIK3CA: PK3CA_HUMAN - Experimental evidence at protein level: Swiss-Prot protein existence level 1. Phosphoinositide-3-kinase (PI3K) phosphorylates phosphatidylinositol (PI) and its phosphorylated derivatives at position 3 of the inositol ring to produce 3-phosphoinositides (PubMed:15135396, PubMed:23936502, PubMed:28676499). Uses ATP and PtdIns(4,5)P2 (phosphatidylinositol 4,5-bisphosphate) to generate phosphatidylinositol 3,4,5-trisphosphate (PIP3) (PubMed:15135396, PubMed:28676499). PIP3 plays a key role by recruiting PH domain- containing proteins to the membrane, including AKT1 and PDPK1, activat
   6659..6683    -  protein_bind   attB2: mutant version of attB; recombination site for the Gateway® BP reaction BP Clonase™
   6691..6709    +  promoter       T3 promoter: promoter for bacteriophage T3 RNA polymerase
   6735..6753    -  promoter       T7 promoter: promoter for bacteriophage T7 RNA polymerase
   6759..6777    -  protein_bind   attB4 (fragment): mutant version of attB; core recombination site for the Gateway® BP reaction BP Clonase™
   6833..6874    +  CDS            V5 tag: epitope tag from simian virus 5
   7000..7462    +  misc_feature   IRES: internal ribosome entry site (IRES) of the encephalomyocarditis virus (EMCV)
   7476..8073    +  CDS            PuroR (fragment): puromycin N-acetyltransferase; pac from Streptomyces; confers resistance to puromycin
   8089..8677    +  misc_feature   WPRE: woodchuck hepatitis virus posttranscriptional regulatory element
   8685..8750    +  CDS            nef (fragment): NEF_HV1Z2 - Experimental evidence at protein level: Swiss-Prot protein existence level 1. Extracellular Nef protein targets CD4(+) T-lymphocytes for apoptosis by interacting with CXCR4 surface receptors. From Human immunodeficiency virus type 1 group M subtype D (isolate Z2/CDC-Z34) (HIV-1).
   8752..8985    +  LTR            3' LTR (ΔU3): self-inactivating 3' long terminal repeat (LTR) from HIV-1
   9190..9294    +  promoter       AmpR promoter: bla
   9295..10155   +  CDS            AmpR: β-lactamase; bla; confers resistance to ampicillin, carbenicillin, and related antibiotics
  10326..10914   +  rep_origin     ori: high-copy-number ColE1/pMB1/pBR322/pUC origin of replication
  11097..11151   +  CDS            lacI (fragment): lac repressor; lacI; The lac repressor binds to the lac operator to inhibit transcription in E. coli. This inhibition can be relieved by adding lactose or isopropyl-β-D-thiogalactopyranoside (IPTG).
  11157..11250   +  rep_origin     SV40 ori (fragment): SV40 origin of replication
  11275..11312   +  CDS            lacI (fragment): lac repressor; lacI; The lac repressor binds to the lac operator to inhibit transcription in E. coli. This inhibition can be relieved by adding lactose or isopropyl-β-D-thiogalactopyranoside (IPTG).
  11325..11346   +  protein_bind   CAP binding site: CAP binding activates transcription in the presence of cAMP. E. coli catabolite activator protein
  11361..11391   +  promoter       lac promoter: promoter for the E. coli lac operon
  11395..11417   +  protein_bind   lac operator (fragment): The lac repressor binds to the lac operator to inhibit transcription in E. coli. This inhibition can be relieved by adding lactose or isopropyl-β-D-thiogalactopyranoside (IPTG). lac repressor encoded by lacI
  11449..11532   +  polyA_signal   SV40 poly(A) signal (fragment): SV40 polyadenylation signal
  11699..329     +  CDS            nef (fragment) (across the origin): NEF_HV1BR - Experimental evidence at protein level: Swiss-Prot protein existence level 1. Extracellular Nef protein targets CD4(+) T-lymphocytes for apoptosis by interacting with CXCR4 surface receptors (PubMed:14990729). From Human immunodeficiency virus type 1 group M subtype B (isolate BRU/LAI) (HIV-1).
