[The description below was written by a language model from this plasmid's Addgene catalogue record and pLannotate feature annotations shown in this document.]
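Description:
pHAGE-PIK3CA-E469delinsDK is an HIV-1-based lentiviral expression plasmid of about 11.7 kb, built on the pHAGE backbone to deliver a mutant human PIK3CA into mammalian cells. In bacteria it is maintained through a high-copy ColE1/pUC-type origin and selected with ampicillin via the β-lactamase gene. The viral portion contains a truncated 5' LTR, the Ψ packaging signal with an adjoining gag fragment, the Rev response element for Rev-dependent nuclear export of the genomic RNA, the cPPT/CTS element, and a ΔU3 self-inactivating 3' LTR that silences LTR promoter activity after integration. Because no functional viral structural or enzymatic genes are annotated, particle production depends on packaging functions supplied separately.

The payload is driven by the constitutive human EF-1α promoter. The PIK3CA open reading frame, encoding the p110α catalytic subunit of phosphoinositide 3-kinase, sits between attB1 and attB2 sites left by Gateway recombination and carries the E469delinsDK change, in which glutamate 469 is replaced by aspartate and lysine. Downstream lie short T3 and T7 promoter sequences, an attB4 fragment and a V5 epitope tag; the record does not state whether the V5 tag is read in frame with PIK3CA. An EMCV IRES then allows translation of puromycin N-acetyltransferase from the same transcript, linking puromycin selection of transduced cells to expression of the insert, and a WPRE enhances transcript expression. The construct is intended for stable lentiviral expression of this variant, and the associated publication concerns systematic functional annotation of somatic cancer mutations.
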