Addgene plasmid #116476: pHAGE-PIK3CA-E469delinsDK
Purpose: Lentiviral expression of PIK3CA E469delinsDK
Depositing lab: Gordon Mills & Kenneth Scott. Depositing organization: Baylor College of Medicine. Publication: Systematic Functional Annotation of Somatic Mutations in Cancer. Ng PK, Li J, Jeong KJ, Shao S, Chen H, Tsang YH, Sengupta S, Wang Z, Bhavana VH, Tran R, Soewito S, Minussi DC, Moreno D, Kong K, Dogruluk T, Lu H, Gao J, Tokheim C, Zhou DC, Johnson AM, Zeng J, Ip CKM, Ju Z, Wester M, Yu S, Li Y, Vellano CP, Schultz N, Karchin R, Ding L, Lu Y, Cheung LWT, Chen K, Shaw KR, Meric-Bernstam F, Scott KL, Yi S, Sahni N, Liang H, Mills GB. Cancer Cell. 2018 Mar 12;33(3):450-462.e10. doi: 10.1016/j.ccell.2018.01.021. PubMed 29533785.
Backbone
  Vector backbone: pHAGE
  Vector type: Lentiviral
Growth in bacteria
  Bacterial resistance: Ampicillin, 100 μg/mL
  Growth temperature: 37°C
  Growth strain: Stbl3
  Copy number: High Copy
Gene/Insert
  Gene/Insert name: PIK3CA
  Species: H. sapiens (human)
  Mutation: E469delinsDK
  Entrez Gene: PIK3CA (a.k.a. CCM4, CLAPO, CLOVE, CWS5, HMH, MCAP, MCM, MCMTC, PI3K, PI3K-alpha, p110-alpha)
  Cloning method: Gateway Cloning
Terms and licenses: Academic/Nonprofit Terms; Industry Terms: Not Available to Industry
How to cite: pHAGE-PIK3CA-E469delinsDK was a gift from Gordon Mills & Kenneth Scott (Addgene plasmid # 116476 ; http://n2t.net/addgene:116476 ; RRID:Addgene_116476)
